>Addgene plasmid #245704 | pICSL47791_RFP | addgene full sequence | sequence record 498370 | Addgene NGS Result
TCTGTGAAGACAAGAGCGAATTCCATATGGGAGTGAGACCGATATCAATACGCAAACCGCCTCTCCCCGC
GCGTTGGCCGATTCATTAATGCAGCTGGCACGACAGGTTTCCCGACTGGAAAGCGGGCAGTGAGCGCAAC
GCAATTAATGTGAGTTAGCTCACTCATTAGGCACCCCAGGCTTTACACTTTATGCTTCCGGCTCGTATGT
TGTGTGGAATTGTGAGCGGATAACAATTTCACACATACTAGAGAAAGAGGAGAAATACTAGATGGCTTCC
TCCGAGGACGTTATCAAAGAGTTCATGCGTTTCAAAGTTCGTATGGAAGGTTCCGTTAACGGTCACGAGT
TCGAAATCGAAGGTGAAGGTGAAGGTCGTCCGTACGAAGGTACCCAGACCGCTAAACTGAAAGTTACCAA
AGGTGGTCCGCTGCCGTTCGCTTGGGACATCCTGTCCCCGCAGTTCCAGTACGGTTCCAAAGCTTACGTT
AAACACCCGGCTGACATCCCGGACTACCTGAAACTGTCCTTCCCGGAAGGTTTCAAATGGGAACGTGTTA
TGAACTTCGAGGACGGTGGTGTTGTTACCGTTACCCAGGACTCCTCCCTGCAAGACGGTGAGTTCATCTA
CAAAGTTAAACTGCGTGGTACCAACTTCCCGTCCGACGGTCCGGTTATGCAGAAAAAAACCATGGGTTGG
GAAGCTTCCACCGAACGTATGTACCCGGAGGACGGTGCTCTGAAAGGTGAAATCAAAATGCGTCTGAAAC
TGAAAGACGGTGGTCACTACGACGCTGAAGTTAAAACCACCTACATGGCTAAAAAACCGGTTCAGCTGCC
GGGTGCTTACAAAACCGACATCAAACTGGACATCACCTCCCACAACGAGGACTACACCATCGTTGAACAG
TACGAACGTGCTGAAGGTCGTCACTCCACCGGTGCTTAATAACGCTGATAGTGCTAGTGTAGATCGCTAC
TAGAGCCAGGCATCAAATAAAACGAAAGGCTCAGTCGAAAGACTGGGCCTTTCGTTTTATCTGTTGTTTG
TCGGTGAACGCTCTCTACTAGAGTCACACTGGCTCACCTTCGGGTGGGCCTTTCTGCGTTTATAGGTCTC
ACGCTTGCCTTGTCTTCTGCACGAAGTGGTTTAAACTATCAGTGTTTGACAGGATATATTGGCGGGTAAA
CCTAAGAGAAAAGAGCGTTTATTAGAATAATCGGATATTTAAAAGGGCGTGAAAAGGTTTATCCGTTCGT
CCATTTGTATGTGCATGCCAACCACAGGGTTCCCCAGATCAGGCGCTGGCTGCTGAACCCCCAGCCGGAA
CTGACCCCACAAGGCCCTAGCGTTTGCAATGCACCAGGTCATCATTGACCCAGGCGTGTTCCACCAGGCC
GCTGCCTCGCAACTCTTCGCAGGCTTCGCCGACCTGCTCGCGCCACTTCTTCACGCGGGTGGAATCCGAT
CCGCACATGAGGCGGAAGGTTTCCAGCTTGAGCGGGTACGGCTCCCGGTGCGAGCTGAAATAGTCGAACA
TCCGTCGGGCCGTCGGCGACAGCTTGCGGTACTTCTCCCATATGAATTTCGTGTAGTGGTCGCCAGCAAA
CAGCACGACGATTTCCTCGTCGATCAGGACCTGGCAACGGGACGTTTTCTTGCCACGGTCCAGGACGCGG
AAGCGGTGCAGCAGCGACACCGATTCCAGGTGCCCAACGCGGTCGGACGTGAAGCCCATCGCCGTCGCCT
GTAGGCGCGACAGGCATTCCTCGGCCTTCGTGTAATACCGGCCATTGATCGACCAGCCCAGGTCCTGGCA
AAGCTCGTAGAACGTGAAGGTGATCGGCTCGCCGATAGGGGTGCGCTTCGCGTACTCCAACACCTGCTGC
CACACCAGTTCGTCATCGTCGGCCCGCAGCTCGACGCCGGTGTAGGTGATCTTCACGTCCTTGTTGACGT
GGAAAATGACCTTGTTTTGCAGCGCCTCGCGCGGGATTTTCTTGTTGCGCGTGGTGAACAGGGCAGAGCG
GGCCGTGTCGTTTGGCATCGCTCGCATCGTGTCCGGCCACGGCGCAATATCGAACAAGGAAAGCTGCATT
TCCTTGATCTGCTGCTTCGTGTGTTTCAGCAACGCGGCCTGCTTGGCCTCGCTGACCTGTTTTGCCAGGT
CCTCGCCGGCGGTTTTTCGCTTCTTGGTCGTCATAGTTCCTCGCGTGTCGATGGTCATCGACTTCGCCAA
ACCTGCCGCCTCCTGTTCAAGACGACGCGAACGCTCCACGGCGGCCGATGGCGCGGGCAGGGCAGGGGGA
GCCAGTTGCACGCTGTCGCGCTCGATCTTGGCCGTAGCTTGCTGGACCATCGAGCCGACGGACTGGAAGG
TTTCGCGGGGCGCACGCATGACGGTGCGGCTTGCGATGGTTTCGGCATCCTCGGCGGAAAACCCCGCGTC
GATCAGTTCTTGCCTGTATGCCTTCCGGTCAAACGTCCGATTCATTCACCCTCCTTGCGGGATTGCCCCG
ACTCACGCCGGGGCAATGTGCCCTTATTCCTGATTTGACCCGCCTGGTGCCTTGGTGTCCAGATAATCCA
CCTTATCGGCAATGAAGTCGGTCCCGTAGACCGTCTGGCCGTCCTTCTCGTACTTGGTATTCCGAATCTT
GCCCTGCACGAATACCAGCGACCCCTTGCCCAAATACTTGCCGTGGGCCTCGGCCTGAGAGCCAAAACAC
TTGATGCGGAAGAAGTCGGTGCGCTCCTGCTTGTCGCCGGCATCGTTGCGCCACATCTAGGATCTGCCAG
GAACCGTAAAAAGGCCGCGTTGCTGGCGTTTTTCCATAGGCTCCGCCCCCCTGACGAGCATCACAAAAAT
CGACGCTCAAGTCAGAGGTGGCGAAACCCGACAGGACTATAAAGATACCAGGCGTTTCCCCCTGGAAGCT
CCCTCGTGCGCTCTCCTGTTCCGACCCTGCCGCTTACCGGATACCTGTCCGCCTTTCTCCCTTCGGGAAG
CGTGGCGCTTTCTCATAGCTCACGCTGTAGGTATCTCAGTTCGGTGTAGGTCGTTCGCTCCAAGCTGGGC
TGTGTGCACGAACCCCCCGTTCAGCCCGACCGCTGCGCCTTATCCGGTAACTATCGTCTTGAGTCCAACC
CGGTAAGACACGACTTATCGCCACTGGCAGCAGCCACTGGTAACAGGATTAGCAGAGCGAGGTATGTAGG
CGGTGCTACAGAGTTCTTGAAGTGGTGGCCTAACTACGGCTACACTAGAAGAACAGTATTTGGTATCTGC
GCTCTGCTGAAGCCAGTTACCTTCGGAAAAAGAGTTGGTAGCTCTTGATCCGGCAAACAAACCACCGCTG
GTAGCGGTGGTTTTTTTGTTTGCAAGCAGCAGATTACGCGCAGAAAAAAAGGATCTCAAGAAGATCCTTT
GATCTTTTCTACGGGGTCTGACGCTCAGTGGAACGAAAACTCACGTTAAGGGATTTTGGTCATGAGATTA
TCAAAAAGGATCTTCACCTAGATCCTTTTAAATTAAAAATGAAGTTTTAAATCAATCTAAAGTATATATG
AGTAAACTTGGTCTGACAGTTACCAATGCTTAATCAGTGAGGCACCTATCTCAGCGATCTGTCTATTTCG
TTCATCCATAGTTGCCTGACTCCCCGTCGTGTAGATAACTACGATACGGGAGGGCTTACCATCTGGCCCC
AGTGCTGCAATGATACCGCGAGAACCACGCTCACCGGCTCCAGATTTATCAGCAATAAACCAGCCAGCCG
GAAGGGCCGAGCGCAGAAGTGGTCCTGCAACTTTATCCGCCTCCATCCAGTCTATTAATTGTTGCCGGGA
AGCTAGAGTAAGTAGTTCGCCAGTTAATAGTTTGCGCAACGTTGTTGCCATTGCTACAGGCATCGTGGTG
TCACGCTCGTCGTTTGGTATGGCTTCATTCAGCTCCGGTTCCCAACGATCAAGGCGAGTTACATGATCCC
CCATGTTGTGCAAAAAAGCGGTTAGCTCCTTCGGTCCTCCGATCGTTGTCAGAAGTAAGTTGGCCGCAGT
GTTATCACTCATGGTTATGGCAGCACTGCATAATTCTCTTACTGTCATGCCATCCGTAAGATGCTTTTCT
GTGACTGGTGAGTACTCAACCAAGTCATTCTGAGAATAGTGTATGCGGCGACCGAGTTGCTCTTGCCCGG
CGTCAATACGGGATAATACCGCGCCACATAGCAGAACTTTAAAAGTGCTCATCATTGGAAAACGTTCTTC
GGGGCGAAAACTCTCAAGGATCTTACCGCTGTTGAGATCCAGTTCGATGTAACCCACTCGTGCACCCAAC
TGATCTTCAGCATCTTTTACTTTCACCAGCGTTTCTGGGTGAGCAAAAACAGGAAGGCAAAATGCCGCAA
AAAAGGGAATAAGGGCGACACGGAAATGTTGAATACTCATACTCTTCCTTTTTCAATATTATTGAAGCAT
TTATCAAGGTTATTGTCTCATGAGCGGATACATATTTGAATGTATTTAGAAAAATAAACAAATAGGGGTT
CCGCGCACGAATTGGCCAGCGCTGCCATTTTTGGGGTGAGGCCGTTCGCGGCCGAGGGGCGCAGCCCCTG
GGGGGATGGGAGGCCCGCGTTAGCGGGCCGGGAGGGTTCGAGAAGGGGGGGCACCCCCCTTCGGCGTGCG
CGGTCACGCGCACAGGGCGCAGCCCTGGTTAAAAACAAGGTTTATAAATATTGGTTTAAAAGCAGGTTAA
AAGACAGGTTAGCGGTGGCCGAAAAACGGGCGGAAACCCTTGCAAATGCTGGATTTTCTGCCTGTGGACA
GCCCCTCAAATGTCAATAGGTGCGCCCCTCATCTGTCAGCACTCTGCCCCTCAAGTGTCAAGGATCGCGC
CCCTCATCTGTCAGTAGTCGCGCCCCTCAAGTGTCAATACCGCAGGGCACTTATCCCCAGGCTTGTCCAC
ATCATCTGTGGGAAACTCGCGTAAAATCAGGCGTTTTCGCCGATTTGCGAGGCTGGCCAGCTCCACGTCG
CCGGCCGAAATCGAGCCTGCCCCTCATCTGTCAACGCCGCGCCGGGTGAGTCGGCCCCTCAAGTGTCAAC
GTCCGCCCCTCATCTGTCAGTGAGGGCCAAGTTTTCCGCGAGGTATCCACAACGCCGGCGGCCGCGGTGT
CTCGCACACGGCTTCGACGGCGTTTCTGGCGCGTTTGCAGGGCCATAGACGGCCGCCAGCCCAGCGGCGA
GGGCAACCAGCCCGGTGAGCGTCGCAAAGGAGATCCTGATCTGACTGATGGGCTGCCTGTATCGAGTGGT
GATTTTGTGCCGAGCTGCCGGTCGGGGAGCTGTTGGCTGGCTGGTGGCAGGATATATTGTGGTGTAAACA
AATTGACGCTTAGACAACTTAATAACACATTGCGGACGTTTTTAATGTACTGGGGTGGATGCAGTGGGCC
CCAC
Features (pLannotate 1.2.2; 15 found; start..end, strand, type, name):
     46..133     +  CDS            lacI (fragment): lac repressor; lacI; The lac repressor binds to the lac operator to inhibit transcription in E. coli. This inhibition can be relieved by adding lactose or isopropyl-β-D-thiogalactopyranoside (IPTG).
    146..167     +  protein_bind   CAP binding site: CAP binding activates transcription in the presence of cAMP. E. coli catabolite activator protein
    182..212     +  promoter       lac promoter: promoter for the E. coli lac operon
    220..236     +  protein_bind   lac operator: The lac repressor binds to the lac operator to inhibit transcription in E. coli. This inhibition can be relieved by adding lactose or isopropyl-β-D-thiogalactopyranoside (IPTG). lac repressor encoded by lacI
    272..946     +  CDS            mRFP1: mRFP1 is a basic (constitutively fluorescent) red fluorescent protein published in 2002, derived from Discosoma sp.. It is reported to be a somewhat slowly-maturing monomer with low acid sensitivity.
    994..1065    +  terminator     rrnB T1 terminator: transcription terminator T1 from the E. coli rrnB gene
   1081..1108    +  terminator     T7Te terminator: phage T7 early transcription terminator
   1167..1191    +  misc_feature   RB T-DNA repeat: right border repeat from nopaline C58 T-DNA
   1303..1323    -  CDS            TetR (fragment): tetracycline resistance regulatory protein; tetR
   1350..2495    -  CDS            trfA: TRFA_ECOLX - Experimental evidence at protein level: Swiss-Prot protein existence level 1. Also involved in plasmid copy number control, promoting intermolecular coupling of protein bound iterons at oriV, which inhibits replication initiation. From Escherichia coli.
   2831..3419    -  rep_origin     ori: high-copy-number ColE1/pMB1/pBR322/pUC origin of replication
   3590..4450    -  CDS            AmpR: β-lactamase; bla; confers resistance to ampicillin, carbenicillin, and related antibiotics
   4451..4555    -  promoter       AmpR promoter: bla
   4642..5273    -  rep_origin     oriV: incP origin of replication
   5365..5389    +  misc_feature   LB T-DNA repeat: left border repeat from nopaline C58 T-DNA
