[The description below was written by a language model from this plasmid's Addgene catalogue record and pLannotate feature annotations shown in this document.]
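Description:
pICSL47791_RFP is an empty Level 1 acceptor plasmid for Golden Gate assembly using the MoClo overhang syntax. It is built on the pICH47791 backbone and is part of a plant-oriented set of promoters, terminators and Level 0/Level 1 cloning acceptors. It receives Level 0 parts through BsaI cloning to build a complete transcriptional unit assigned to Level 1 position 7 in the forward orientation. The assembly fusion sites are GGAG and GCTT, and the flanking BsaI sites are lost on assembly. Internal BsaI and BpiI sites have been removed by point mutation so the vector tolerates the type IIS enzymes used in this system.

The cloning site is occupied by a synthetic dropout cassette of about 1.1 kb that serves as a visual negative selection marker. It comprises a CAP binding site, lac promoter and lac operator driving a red protein coding sequence, followed by the rrnB T1 and T7Te terminators. Colonies retaining the parental vector are red, while correct assemblies that displace the cassette are white. The catalogue entry calls this marker an "Amil RFP" chromoprotein, whereas the automated annotation labels the open reading frame as mRFP1, so the exact identity of the reporter is not settled by the record.

The cassette sits between nopaline-type left and right T-DNA border repeats, which suggests a binary-vector architecture compatible with Agrobacterium-mediated plant transformation. The backbone carries the broad-host-range IncP oriV with trfA as well as a high-copy ColE1/pUC-type origin for E. coli. Selection is by ampicillin resistance (bla under its own promoter). The short lacI and TetR fragments appear to be non-functional remnants.
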