Addgene plasmid #245704: pICSL47791_RFP
Purpose: (Empty Backbone) Level 1 Position 7 FORWARD acceptor with Amil RFP negative selection cassette GGAG - GCTT
Depositing lab: Mark Youles. Depositing organization: Sainsbury Laboratory, Norwich.
Backbone
  Vector backbone: pICH47791
  Backbone size (bp): 4372
  Vector type: Synthetic Biology
  Selectable markers: Amil RFP red chromoprotein for red/white negative selection
Growth in bacteria
  Bacterial resistance: Ampicillin, 100 μg/mL
  Growth temperature: 37°C
  Growth strain: DH5alpha
  Copy number: High Copy
Gene/Insert
  Gene/Insert name: None
  Mutation: BsaI/BpiI sites removed by point-mutation
Terms and licenses: Academic/Nonprofit Terms; Industry Terms: Not Available to Industry
Depositor comments: Level 1 Acceptor for making full transcriptional unit modules in Level 1 position 7 (FORWARD) used for GoldenGate assemblies using the MoClo overhang syntax. Plant Golden-gate Promoters, Terminators and Level0/Level1 cloning acceptors. Insert Size: 1092, Species: Synthetic. 5' Cloning Site: BsaI (Destroyed), 3' Cloning Site: BsaI (Destroyed).
How to cite: pICSL47791_RFP was a gift from Mark Youles (Addgene plasmid # 245704 ; http://n2t.net/addgene:245704 ; RRID:Addgene_245704)
